>Addgene plasmid #143690 | TFORF0327 | addgene full sequence | sequence record 407877 | Addgene NGS Result
TTAATGTAGTCTTATGCAATACTCTTGTAGTCTTGCAACATGGTAACGATGAGTTAGCAACATGCCTTAC
AAGGAGAGAAAAAGCACCGTGCATGCCGATTGGTGGAAGTAAGGTGGTACGATCGTGCCTTATTAGGAAG
GCAACAGACGGGTCTGACATGGATTGGACGAACCACTGAATTGCCGCATTGCAGAGATATTGTATTTAAG
TGCCTAGCTCGATACATAAACGGGTCTCTCTGGTTAGACCAGATCTGAGCCTGGGAGCTCTCTGGCTAAC
TAGGGAACCCACTGCTTAAGCCTCAATAAAGCTTGCCTTGAGTGCTTCAAGTAGTGTGTGCCCGTCTGTT
GTGTGACTCTGGTAACTAGAGATCCCTCAGACCCTTTTAGTCAGTGTGGAAAATCTCTAGCAGTGGCGCC
CGAACAGGGACTTGAAAGCGAAAGGGAAACCAGAGGAGCTCTCTCGACGCAGGACTCGGCTTGCTGAAGC
GCGCACGGCAAGAGGCGAGGGGCGGCGACTGGTGAGTACGCCAAAAATTTTGACTAGCGGAGGCTAGAAG
GAGAGAGATGGGTGCGAGAGCGTCAGTATTAAGCGGGGGAGAATTAGATCGCGATGGGAAAAAATTCGGT
TAAGGCCAGGGGGAAAGAAAAAATATAAATTAAAACATATAGTATGGGCAAGCAGGGAGCTAGAACGATT
CGCAGTTAATCCTGGCCTGTTAGAAACATCAGAAGGCTGTAGACAAATACTGGGACAGCTACAACCATCC
CTTCAGACAGGATCAGAAGAACTTAGATCATTATATAATACAGTAGCAACCCTCTATTGTGTGCATCAAA
GGATAGAGATAAAAGACACCAAGGAAGCTTTAGACAAGATAGAGGAAGAGCAAAACAAAAGTAAGACCAC
CGCACAGCAAGCGGCCGCTGATCTTCAGACCTGGAGGAGGAGATATGAGGGACAATTGGAGAAGTGAATT
ATATAAATATAAAGTAGTAAAAATTGAACCATTAGGAGTAGCACCCACCAAGGCAAAGAGAAGAGTGGTG
CAGAGAGAAAAAAGAGCAGTGGGAATAGGAGCTTTGTTCCTTGGGTTCTTGGGAGCAGCAGGAAGCACTA
TGGGCGCAGCGTCAATGACGCTGACGGTACAGGCCAGACAATTATTGTCTGGTATAGTGCAGCAGCAGAA
CAATTTGCTGAGGGCTATTGAGGCGCAACAGCATCTGTTGCAACTCACAGTCTGGGGCATCAAGCAGCTC
CAGGCAAGAATCCTGGCTGTGGAAAGATACCTAAAGGATCAACAGCTCCTGGGGATTTGGGGTTGCTCTG
GAAAACTCATTTGCACCACTGCTGTGCCTTGGAATGCTAGTTGGAGTAATAAATCTCTGGAACAGATTTG
GAATCACACGACCTGGATGGAGTGGGACAGAGAAATTAACAATTACACAAGCTTAATACACTCCTTAATT
GAAGAATCGCAAAACCAGCAAGAAAAGAATGAACAAGAATTATTGGAATTAGATAAATGGGCAAGTTTGT
GGAATTGGTTTAACATAACAAATTGGCTGTGGTATATAAAATTATTCATAATGATAGTAGGAGGCTTGGT
AGGTTTAAGAATAGTTTTTGCTGTACTTTCTATAGTGAATAGAGTTAGGCAGGGATATTCACCATTATCG
TTTCAGACCCACCTCCCAACCCCGAGGGGACCCATGCATTGCATCTCAATTAGTCAGCAACCAGGTGTGG
AAAGTCCCCAGGCTCCCCAGCAGGCAGAAGTATGCAAAGCATGCGTCTCAATTAGTCAGCAACCATAGTC
CCGCCCCTAACTCCGCCCATCCCGCCCCTAACTCCGCCCAGTTCCGCCCATTCTCCGCCCCATGGCTGAC
TAATTTTTTTTATTTATGCAGAGGCCGAGGCCGCCTCGGCCTCTGAGCTATTCCAGAAGTAGTGAGGAGG
CTTTTTTGGAGGCCTAGGCTTTTGCAAAAAGCTTTCTAGAGGTACCACCGGAGCTTACCATGACCGAGTA
CAAGCCCACGGTGCGCCTCGCCACCCGCGACGACGTCCCCAGGGCCGTACGCACCCTCGCCGCCGCGTTC
GCCGACTACCCCGCCACGCGCCACACCGTCGATCCGGACCGCCACATCGAGCGGGTCACCGAGCTGCAAG
AACTCTTCCTCACGCGCGTCGGGCTCGACATCGGCAAGGTGTGGGTCGCGGACGACGGCGCCGCCGTGGC
GGTCTGGACCACGCCGGAGAGCGTCGAAGCGGGGGCGGTGTTCGCCGAGATCGGCCCGCGCATGGCCGAG
TTGAGCGGTTCCCGGCTGGCCGCGCAGCAACAGATGGAAGGCCTCCTGGCGCCGCACCGGCCCAAGGAGC
CCGCGTGGTTCCTGGCCACCGTCGGCGTCTCGCCCGACCACCAGGGCAAGGGTCTGGGCAGCGCCGTCGT
GCTCCCCGGAGTGGAGGCGGCCGAGCGCGCCGGGGTGCCCGCCTTCCTGGAGACCTCCGCGCCCCGCAAC
CTCCCCTTCTACGAGCGGCTCGGCTTCACCGTCACCGCCGACGTCGAGGTGCCCGAAGGACCGCGCACCT
GGTGCATGACCCGCAAGCCCGGTGCCAGTTAACGAATTCTAGATCTTGAGACAAATGGCAGTATTCATCC
ACAATTTTAAAAGAAAAGGGGGGATTGGGGGGTACAGTGCAGGGGAAAGAATAGTAGACATAATAGCAAC
AGACATACAAACTAAAGAATTACAAAAACAAATTACAAAAATTCAAAATTTTCGGGTTTATTACAGGGAC
AGCAGAGATCCACTTTGGCGCCGGCTCGAGGCCTGCAGGTGCAAAGATGGATAAAGTTTTAAACAGAGAG
GAATCTTTGCAGCTAATGGACCTTCTAGGTCTTGAAAGGAGTGGGAATTGGCTCCGGTGCCCGTCAGTGG
GCAGAGCGCACATCGCCCACAGTCCCCGAGAAGTTGGGGGGAGGGGTCGGCAATTGAACCGGTGCCTAGA
GAAGGTGGCGCGGGGTAAACTGGGAAAGTGATGTCGTGTACTGGCTCCGCCTTTTTCCCGAGGGTGGGGG
AGAACCGTATATAAGTGCAGTAGTCGCCGTGAACGTTCTTTTTCGCAACGGGTTTGCCGCCAGAACACAG
GTAAGTGCCGTGTGTGGTTCCCGCGGGCCTGGCCTCTTTACGGGTTATGGCCCTTGCGTGCCTTGAATTA
CTTCCACCTGGCTGCAGTACGTGATTCTTGATCCCGAGCTTCGGGTTGGAAGTGGGTGGGAGAGTTCGAG
GCCTTGCGCTTAAGGAGCCCCTTCGCCTCGTGCTTGAGTTGAGGCCTGGCCTGGGCGCTGGGGCCGCCGC
GTGCGAATCTGGTGGCACCTTCGCGCCTGTCTCGCTGCTTTCGATAAGTCTCTAGCCATTTAAAATTTTT
GATGACCTGCTGCGACGCTTTTTTTCTGGCAAGATAGTCTTGTAAATGCGGGCCAAGATCTGCACACTGG
TATTTCGGTTTTTGGGGCCGCGGGCGGCGACGGGGCCCGTGCGTCCCAGCGCACATGTTCGGCGAGGCGG
GGCCTGCGAGCGCGGCCACCGAGAATCGGACGGGGGTAGTCTCAAGCTGGCCGGCCTGCTCTGGTGCCTG
GCCTCGCGCCGCCGTGTATCGCCCCGCCCTGGGCGGCAAGGCTGGCCCGGTCGGCACCAGTTGCGTGAGC
GGAAAGATGGCCGCTTCCCGGCCCTGCTGCAGGGAGCTCAAAATGGAGGACGCGGCGCTCGGGAGAGCGG
GCGGGTGAGTCACCCACACAAAGGAAAAGGGCCTTTCCGTCCTCAGCCGTCGCTTCATGTGACTCCACGG
AGTACCGGGCGCCGTCCAGGCACCTCGATTAGTTCTCGAGCTTTTGGAGTACGTCGTCTTTAGGTTGGGG
GGAGGGGTTTTATGCGATGGAGTTTCCCCACACTGAGTGGGTGGAGACTGAAGTTAGGCCAGCTTGGCAC
TTGATGTAATTCTCCTTGGAATTTGCCCTTTTTGAGTTTGGATCTTGGTTCATTCTCAAGCCTCAGACAG
TGGTTCAAAGTTTTTTTCTTCCATTTCAGGTGTCGTGAGGCTAGCACCGCCACCATGTGTGTTTTCTTAC
ATCTCCTTTCTTACATAAAAGATACCAGTTTCATTCCAGGACCTGACTGTGAACTTCACCCAAGAGGAAT
GGCAGCAACTGGACCCTGCTCAGAGGCTCCTGTACAGGGATGTGATGCTGGAGAACTACAGCAACTTGGT
CTCTGTGGAGTCTCTGATGTCCAAAGATCTTGGTCCAAGTTCTGTAATTTCCCATTAACAGGGTATCATG
TTAGCAAACCAGATGTGATTTTCAAATTGGAGCAAGGAGAAGAGCCATGGATAGTGGAGGAATTCTCAAA
TCAGAACTACCCAGACATTGATGATGCCTTAGAGAAGAACAAGGAAATCCAAGATAAACATTTGACACAA
ACTGTATTCTTCAGCAACAAAACACTGATTACAGAAAGAGAGAATGTATTTGGGAAAACACTTAATCTGG
GCATGAATAGTGTTCCCTCAAGAAAAATGCCCTATAAATGTAATCCAGGAGGAAACAGTTTGAAAACTAA
TTCAGAAGTAATTGTTGCAAAGAAAAGCAAAGAAAACAGAAAGATTCCTGATGGATACAGTGGATTTGGG
AAGCATGAGAAAAGTCATTTGGGAATGAAAAAATACAGATACAATCCAATGAGGAAAGCCAGCAATCAAA
ACGAAAATCTTATTCTGCACCAGAACATTCAGATTTTGAAACAACCGTTTGACTATAATAAATGTGGGAA
AACCTTCTTCAAGAGGGCAATTCTCATTACACAAAAGGGGAGACAGACTGAAAGGAAACCAAATGAATGT
AATGAATGTAGGAAAACCTTTTCTAAGAGATCTACCCTCATTGTACATCAGAGAATTCATACAGGGGAGA
AACCGTATGTTTGTAGTGATTGTAGGAAAACTTTTCGTGTGAAGACAAGCCTCACTCGACACCGAAGAAT
TCATACTGGAGAGAGACCCTATGAATGCAGTGAATGCAGGAAAACCTTCATTGACAAATCTGCCCTTATT
GTACACCAGAAAATTCATGGAGGGGAGAAATCCTATGAGTGTAATGAATGTGGAAAGACCTTTTTTCGGA
AGTCAGCCCTGGCTGAACATTTCAGGTCACACACAGGGGAGAAGCCTTACGAATGCAAGGAATGTGGAAA
TGCCTTCAGCAAGAAATCGTATCTTGTTGTACATCAAAGAACTCACAGAGGAGAGAAGCCAAATGAATGT
AAGGAATGTGGGAAAACCTTCTTCTGTCAGTCAGCCCTTACTGCGCATCAGAGAATTCACACAGGGGAAA
AACCCTATGAATGTAGTGAATGTGAGAAAACCTTCTTTTGTCAATCTGCCCTCAATGTGCATCGAAGAAG
TCATACAGGAGAGAAGCCCTATGAATGCAGTCAATGTGGAAAATTTTTATGTACGAAATCAGCCCTCATT
GCACATCAGATAACTCATAGAGGAAAGAAGTCTTATGAATGTAATGAATGTGGGAAATTTTTCTGCCATA
AGTCAACACTCACTATACATCAGAGAACACACACAGGAGAGAAACATGGTGTGTTTAATAAATGTGGTAG
AATCTCCATTGTGAAGTCAAACTGCAGTCAGTGTAAGAGAATGAACACAAAGGAGAATCTTTATGAGTGT
AGTGAACATGGGCATGCCGTCAGCAAAAACTCACACCTCATTGTACATCAGAGAACTATATGGGAGAGAC
CATATGAATGCAATGAATGTGGGAGAACCTACTGCAGGAAGTCAGCCCTGACTCACCATCAGAGAACACA
CACAGGACAGAGACCCTATGAGTGTAATGAATGTGGGAAAACCTTCTGTCAGAAGTTCTCCTTTGTTGAA
CATCAGCGAACTCACACTGGGGAGAAACCATATGAATGTAATGAATGTGGGAAATCCTTCTGCCATAAGT
CAGCCTTCAGAGTCCATAGAAGAATTCACACAGGAGAGAAACCATATGAATGTAATCAATGTGGGAAAAC
CTACCGTCGCCTGTGGACTCTCACTGAACATCAGAAAATACACACAGGAGAGAAACCTTATGAATGTAAC
AAATGTGAGAAAACATTTCGCCACAAATCAAACTTTCTTTTACATCAGAAATCCCACAAGGAATAGTAAT
GAACTAGTCCGTAACTTGAAAGTATTTCGATTTCTTGGCTTTATATATCTTGTGGAAAGGACGAACCTCC
TCGAACGATGCACAGTTGACGCGTTAAGTCGACAATCAACCTCTGGATTACAAAATTTGTGAAAGATTGA
CTGGTATTCTTAACTATGTTGCTCCTTTTACGCTATGTGGATACGCTGCTTTAATGCCTTTGTATCATGC
TATTGCTTCCCGTATGGCTTTCATTTTCTCCTCCTTGTATAAATCCTGGTTGCTGTCTCTTTATGAGGAG
TTGTGGCCCGTTGTCAGGCAACGTGGCGTGGTGTGCACTGTGTTTGCTGACGCAACCCCCACTGGTTGGG
GCATTGCCACCACCTGTCAGCTCCTTTCCGGGACTTTCGCTTTCCCCCTCCCTATTGCCACGGCGGAACT
CATCGCCGCCTGCCTTGCCCGCTGCTGGACAGGGGCTCGGCTGTTGGGCACTGACAATTCCGTGGTGTTG
TCGGGGAAATCATCGTCCTTTCCTTGGCTGCTCGCCTGTGTTGCCACCTGGATTCTGCGCGGGACGTCCT
TCTGCTACGTCCCTTCGGCCCTCAATCCAGCGGACCTTCCTTCCCGCGGCCTGCTGCCGGCTCTGCGGCC
TCTTCCGCGTCTTCGCCTTCGCCCTCAGACGAGTCGGATCTCCCTTTGGGCCGCCTCCCCGCGTCGACTT
TAAGACCAATGACTTACAAGGCAGCTGTAGATCTTAGCCACTTTTTAAAAGAAAAGGGGGGACTGGAAGG
GCTAATTCACTCCCAACGAAGACAAGATCTGCTTTTTGCTTGTACTGGGTCTCTCTGGTTAGACCAGATC
TGAGCCTGGGAGCTCTCTGGCTAACTAGGGAACCCACTGCTTAAGCCTCAATAAAGCTTGCCTTGAGTGC
TTCAAGTAGTGTGTGCCCGTCTGTTGTGTGACTCTGGTAACTAGAGATCCCTCAGACCCTTTTAGTCAGT
GTGGAAAATCTCTAGCAGTACGTATAGTAGTTCATGTCATCTTATTATTCAGTATTTATAACTTGCAAAG
AAATGAATATCAGAGAGTGAGAGGAACTTGTTTATTGCAGCTTATAATGGTTACAAATAAAGCAATAGCA
TCACAAATTTCACAAATAAAGCATTTTTTTCACTGCATTCTAGTTGTGGTTTGTCCAAACTCATCAATGT
ATCTTATCATGTCTGGCTCTAGCTATCCCGCCCCTAACTCCGCCCATCCCGCCCCTAACTCCGCCCAGTT
CCGCCCATTCTCCGCCCCATGGCTGACTAATTTTTTTTATTTATGCAGAGGCCGAGGCCGCCTCGGCCTC
TGAGCTATTCCAGAAGTAGTGAGGAGGCTTTTTTGGAGGCCTAGGGACGTACCCAATTCGCCCTATAGTG
AGTCGTATTACGCGCGCTCACTGGCCGTCGTTTTACAACGTCGTGACTGGGAAAACCCTGGCGTTACCCA
ACTTAATCGCCTTGCAGCACATCCCCCTTTCGCCAGCTGGCGTAATAGCGAAGAGGCCCGCACCGATCGC
CCTTCCCAACAGTTGCGCAGCCTGAATGGCGAATGGG
[124 nt withheld, positions 7808-7931]
C
[91 nt withheld, positions 7933-8023]
A
[49 nt withheld, positions 8025-8073]
CCTTTGACGTTGGAGTCCACGTTCTTT
[37 nt withheld, positions 8101-8137]
ACCCTATCTCGGTCTATTCTTTTGATTTATAAGGGATTTTGCCGATTTCGGCCTATTGGTTAAAAAATGA
GCTGATTTAACAAAAATTTAACGCGAATTTTAACAAAATATTAACGCTTACAATTTAGGTGGCACTTTTC
GGGGAAATGTGCGCGGAACCCCTATTTGTTTATTTTTCTAAATACATTCAAATATGTATCCGCTCATGAG
ACAATAACCCTGATAAATGCTTCAATAATATTGAAAAAGGAAGAGTATGAGTATTCAACATTTCCGTGTC
GCCCTTATTCCCTTTTTTGCGGCATTTTGCCTTCCTGTTTTTGCTCACCCAGAAACGCTGGTGAAAGTAA
AAGATGCTGAAGATCAGTTGGGTGCACGAGTGGGTTACATCGAACTGGATCTCAACAGCGGTAAGATCCT
TGAGAGTTTTCGCCCCGAAGAACGTTTTCCAATGATGAGCACTTTTAAAGTTCTGCTATGTGGCGCGGTA
TTATCCCGTATTGACGCCGGGCAAGAGCAACTCGGTCGCCGCATACACTATTCTCAGAATGACTTGGTTG
AGTACTCACCAGTCACAGAAAAGCATCTTACGGATGGCATGACAGTAAGAGAATTATGCAGTGCTGCCAT
AACCATGAGTGATAACACTGCGGCCAACTTACTTCTGACAACGATCGGAGGACCGAAGGAGCTAACCGCT
TTTTTGCACAACATGGGGGATCATGTAACTCGCCTTGATCGTTGGGAACCGGAGCTGAATGAAGCCATAC
CAAACGACGAGCGTGACACCACGATGCCTGTAGCAATGGCAACAACGTTGCGCAAACTATTAACTGGCGA
ACTACTTACTCTAGCTTCCCGGCAACAATTAATAGACTGGATGGAGGCGGATAAAGTTGCAGGACCACTT
CTGCGCTCGGCCCTTCCGGCTGGCTGGTTTATTGCTGATAAATCTGGAGCCGGTGAGCGTGGGTCTCGCG
GTATCATTGCAGCACTGGGGCCAGATGGTAAGCCCTCCCGTATCGTAGTTATCTACACGACGGGGAGTCA
GGCAACTATGGATGAACGAAATAGACAGATCGCTGAGATAGGTGCCTCACTGATTAAGCATTGGTAACTG
TCAGACCAAGTTTACTCATATATACTTTAGATTGATTTAAAACTTCATTTTTAATTTAAAAGGATCTAGG
TGAAGATCCTTTTTGATAATCTCATGACCAAAATCCCTTAACGTGAGTTTTCGTTCCACTGAGCGTCAGA
CCCCGTAGAAAAGATCAAAGGATCTTCTTGAGATCCTTTTTTTCTGCGCGTAATCTGCTGCTTGCAAACA
AAAAAACCACCGCTACCAGCGGTGGTTTGTTTGCCGGATCAAGAGCTACCAACTCTTTTTCCGAAGGTAA
CTGGCTTCAGCAGAGCGCAGATACCAAATACTGTTCTTCTAGTGTAGCCGTAGTTAGGCCACCACTTCAA
GAACTCTGTAGCACCGCCTACATACCTCGCTCTGCTAATCCTGTTACCAGTGGCTGCTGCCAGTGGCGAT
AAGTCGTGTCTTACCGGGTTGGACTCAAGACGATAGTTACCGGATAAGGCGCAGCGGTCGGGCTGAACGG
GGGGTTCGTGCACACAGCCCAGCTTGGAGCGAACGACCTACACCGAACTGAGATACCTACAGCGTGAGCT
ATGAGAAAGCGCCACGCTTCCCGAAGGGAGAAAGGCGGACAGGTATCCGGTAAGCGGCAGGGTCGGAACA
GGAGAGCGCACGAGGGAGCTTCCAGGGGGAAACGCCTGGTATCTTTATAGTCCTGTCGGGTTTCGCCACC
TCTGACTTGAGCGTCGATTTTTGTGATGCTCGTCAGGGGGGCGGAGCCTATGGAAAAACGCCAGCAACGC
GGCCTTTTTACGGTTCCTGGCCTTTTGCTGGCCTTTTGCTCACATGTTCTTTCCTGCGTTATCCCCTGAT
TCTGTGGATAACCGTATTACCGCCTTTGAGTGAGCTGATACCGCTCGCCGCAGCCGAACGACCGAGCGCA
GCGAGTCAGTGAGCGAGGAAGCGGAAGAGCGCCCAATACGCAAACCGCCTCTCCCCGCGCGTTGGCCGAT
TCATTAATGCAGCTGGCACGACAGGTTTCCCGACTGGAAAGCGGGCAGTGAGCGCAACGCAATTAATGTG
AGTTAGCTCACTCATTAGGCACCCCAGGCTTTACACTTTATGCTTCCGGCTCGTATGTTGTGTGGAATTG
TGAGCGGATAACAATTTCACACAGGAAACAGCTATGACCATGATTACGCCAAGCGCGCAATTAACCCTCA
CTAAAGGGAACAAAAGCTGGAGCTGCAAGC
Features (pLannotate 1.2.2; 32 found; start..end, strand, type, name):
      5..231     +  promoter       RSV promoter: Rous sarcoma virus enhancer/promoter
    232..412     +  LTR            5' LTR (truncated): truncated 5' long terminal repeat (LTR) from HIV-1
    459..584     +  misc_feature   HIV-1 Ψ: packaging signal of human immunodeficiency virus type 1
    568..931     +  CDS            HIV-1 gag (fragment): gag protein from human immunodeficiency virus 1; gag
   1077..1310    +  misc_feature   RRE: The Rev response element (RRE) of HIV-1 allows for Rev-dependent mRNA export from the nucleus to the cytoplasm.
   1687..1713    +  CDS            Rev (fragment): human immunodeficiency virus 1 (HIV-1) Rev protein; rev; enhances nuclear export of unspliced and incompletely spliced viral mRNAs
   1720..1743    +  promoter       SV40 promoter (fragment): SV40 early promoter
   1744..1815    +  promoter       SV40 promoter (fragment): SV40 enhancer and early promoter
   1839..1974    +  rep_origin     SV40 ori: SV40 origin of replication
   2020..2616    +  CDS            PuroR (fragment): puromycin N-acetyltransferase; pac from Streptomyces; confers resistance to puromycin
   2665..2782    +  misc_feature   cPPT/CTS: central polypurine tract and central termination sequence of HIV-1
   2847..2913    +  CDS            small t antigen (fragment): SV40 (simian virus 40) small t antigen
   2920..4098    +  promoter       EF-1α promoter: strong constitutive promoter for human elongation factor EF-1α
   4161..4301    +  CDS            ZNF720 (fragment): ZN720_HUMAN - Experimental evidence at protein level: Swiss-Prot protein existence level 1. From Homo sapiens (Human).
   4310..5890    +  CDS            ZNF334 (fragment): ZN334_HUMAN - Experimental evidence at protein level: Swiss-Prot protein existence level 1. May be involved in transcriptional regulation. From Homo sapiens (Human).
   6239..6292    +  promoter       U6 promoter (fragment): RNA polymerase III promoter for human U6 snRNA
   6334..6922    +  misc_feature   WPRE: woodchuck hepatitis virus posttranscriptional regulatory element
   6973..6992    +  misc_feature   cPPT/CTS (fragment): central polypurine tract and central termination sequence of HIV-1
   6994..7227    +  LTR            3' LTR (ΔU3): self-inactivating 3' long terminal repeat (LTR) from HIV-1
   7305..7426    +  polyA_signal   SV40 poly(A) signal: SV40 polyadenylation signal
   7466..7601    +  rep_origin     SV40 ori: SV40 origin of replication
   7622..7640    -  promoter       T7 promoter: promoter for bacteriophage T7 RNA polymerase
   7648..7803    +  CDS            lacZα (fragment): LacZα fragment of β-galactosidase; lacZ fragment
   7808..8236    +  rep_origin     f1 ori (sequence partly withheld): f1 bacteriophage origin of replication; arrow indicates direction of (+) strand synthesis
   8289..8393    +  promoter       AmpR promoter: bla
   8394..9254    +  CDS            AmpR: β-lactamase; bla; confers resistance to ampicillin, carbenicillin, and related antibiotics
   9425..10013   +  rep_origin     ori: high-copy-number ColE1/pMB1/pBR322/pUC origin of replication
  10196..10288   +  CDS            lacI (fragment): lac repressor; lacI; The lac repressor binds to the lac operator to inhibit transcription in E. coli. This inhibition can be relieved by adding lactose or isopropyl-β-D-thiogalactopyranoside (IPTG).
  10301..10322   +  protein_bind   CAP binding site: CAP binding activates transcription in the presence of cAMP. E. coli catabolite activator protein
  10337..10367   +  promoter       lac promoter: promoter for the E. coli lac operon
  10375..10391   +  protein_bind   lac operator: The lac repressor binds to the lac operator to inhibit transcription in E. coli. This inhibition can be relieved by adding lactose or isopropyl-β-D-thiogalactopyranoside (IPTG). lac repressor encoded by lacI
  10436..10454   +  promoter       T3 promoter: promoter for bacteriophage T3 RNA polymerase
