[The description below was written by a language model from this plasmid's Addgene catalogue record and pLannotate feature annotations shown in this document.]
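Description:
TFORF0327 is a lentiviral mammalian expression plasmid built on the pLX_TRC317 backbone and carrying the human zinc finger transcription factor ZNF334 as a synthesized open reading frame. It belongs to a barcoded transcription factor ORF collection in which each construct carries a unique 24-bp barcode, so that the overexpressed factor can be identified by sequencing in pooled screens. In bacteria the plasmid is maintained through a high-copy ColE1/pUC-type origin with ampicillin resistance. An f1 origin and remnants of a lac/lacZα cloning region flanked by T7 and T3 promoters are also present in the backbone. The depositor notes that the plasmid can recombine, as is common for LTR-containing vectors.

The transfer cassette has a third-generation, self-inactivating layout. An RSV promoter fused to a truncated HIV-1 5' LTR drives genomic RNA production in packaging cells, followed by the Ψ packaging signal with a gag fragment, the RRE for Rev-dependent nuclear export, and a cPPT/CTS. It ends in a ΔU3 3' LTR with a downstream SV40 polyadenylation signal. Within the provirus, an SV40 promoter expresses puromycin N-acetyltransferase for selection of transduced cells, and the EF-1α promoter drives the ZNF334 ORF, with a WPRE downstream to enhance transcript stability and expression. The automated annotation splits the ORF into a short N-terminal match to ZNF720 and a longer match to ZNF334. This most likely reflects a conserved domain shared among zinc finger proteins rather than a fusion. The barcode is not annotated in the feature table. The annotated 10,477-nt sequence agrees with the stated backbone and insert sizes. The construct is intended for ZNF334 overexpression in directed differentiation and similar pooled or arrayed screens.
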