Addgene plasmid #143690: TFORF0327
Purpose: Lentiviral vector for overexpressing transcription factor ORFs with unique 24-bp barcodes. Barcodes facilitate identification of transcription factors in pooled screens.
Depositing lab: Feng Zhang. Depositing organization: Broad Institute. Publication: A transcription factor atlas of directed differentiation. Joung J, Ma S, Tay T, Geiger-Schuller KR, Kirchgatterer PC, Verdine VK, Guo B, Arias-Garcia MA, Allen WE, Singh A, Kuksenko O, Abudayyeh OO, Gootenberg JS, Fu Z, Macrae RK, Buenrostro JD, Regev A, Zhang F. Cell. 2023 Jan 5;186(1):209-229.e26. doi: 10.1016/j.cell.2022.11.026. PubMed 36608654.
Backbone
  Vector backbone: pLX_TRC317
  Backbone manufacturer: Broad Institute Genetic Perturbation Platform
  Backbone size w/o insert (bp): 8264
  Vector type: Mammalian Expression, Lentiviral
  Selectable markers: Puromycin
Growth in bacteria
  Bacterial resistance: Ampicillin, 100 μg/mL
  Growth temperature: 37°C
  Growth strain: NEB Stable
  Copy number: High Copy
Gene/Insert
  Gene/Insert name: ZNF334
  Species: H. sapiens (human)
  Insert size (bp): 2213
  Entrez Gene: ZNF334
  Promoter: EF1a
  Cloning method: Unknown
  Sequencing primers: 5′ GGGTGGAGACTGAAGTTAGGCCAG; 3′ CACATAGCGTAAAAGGAGCAACATAG
Terms and licenses: Academic/Nonprofit Terms; Industry Terms: Not Available to Industry
Depositor comments: XM_011528892,XM_017027934,ENST00000593880 . The transcription factor ORF portion of this plasmid was synthesized by Genewiz. Please test multiple small colonies in case of plasmid recombination. To make this collection available in a timely manner, a portion of this collection was not fully sequenced by Addgene. If an Addgene verified full plasmid sequence is not available, please contact us prior to placing an order to request the full sequence.
How to cite: TFORF0327 was a gift from Feng Zhang (Addgene plasmid # 143690 ; http://n2t.net/addgene:143690 ; RRID:Addgene_143690)
