>Addgene plasmid #143690 | TFORF0327 | depositor partial sequence | sequence record 283200 | Insert
ACCGCCACCATGTGTGTTTTCTTACATCTCCTTTCTTACATAAAAGATACCAGTTTCATTCCAGGACCTG
ACTGTGAACTTCACCCAAGAGGAATGGCAGCAACTGGACCCTGCTCAGAGGCTCCTGTACAGGGATGTGA
TGCTGGAGAACTACAGCAACTTGGTCTCTGTGGAGTCTCTGATGTCCAAAGATCTTGGTCCAAGTTCTGT
AATTTCCCATTAACAGGGTATCATGTTAGCAAACCAGATGTGATTTTCAAATTGGAGCAAGGAGAAGAGC
CATGGATAGTGGAGGAATTCTCAAATCAGAACTACCCAGACATTGATGATGCCTTAGAGAAGAACAAGGA
AATCCAAGATAAACATTTGACACAAACTGTATTCTTCAGCAACAAAACACTGATTACAGAAAGAGAGAAT
GTATTTGGGAAAACACTTAATCTGGGCATGAATAGTGTTCCCTCAAGAAAAATGCCCTATAAATGTAATC
CAGGAGGAAACAGTTTGAAAACTAATTCAGAAGTAATTGTTGCAAAGAAAAGCAAAGAAAACAGAAAGAT
TCCTGATGGATACAGTGGATTTGGGAAGCATGAGAAAAGTCATTTGGGAATGAAAAAATACAGATACAAT
CCAATGAGGAAAGCCAGCAATCAAAACGAAAATCTTATTCTGCACCAGAACATTCAGATTTTGAAACAAC
CGTTTGACTATAATAAATGTGGGAAAACCTTCTTCAAGAGGGCAATTCTCATTACACAAAAGGGGAGACA
GACTGAAAGGAAACCAAATGAATGTAATGAATGTAGGAAAACCTTTTCTAAGAGATCTACCCTCATTGTA
CATCAGAGAATTCATACAGGGGAGAAACCGTATGTTTGTAGTGATTGTAGGAAAACTTTTCGTGTGAAGA
CAAGCCTCACTCGACACCGAAGAATTCATACTGGAGAGAGACCCTATGAATGCAGTGAATGCAGGAAAAC
CTTCATTGACAAATCTGCCCTTATTGTACACCAGAAAATTCATGGAGGGGAGAAATCCTATGAGTGTAAT
GAATGTGGAAAGACCTTTTTTCGGAAGTCAGCCCTGGCTGAACATTTCAGGTCACACACAGGGGAGAAGC
CTTACGAATGCAAGGAATGTGGAAATGCCTTCAGCAAGAAATCGTATCTTGTTGTACATCAAAGAACTCA
CAGAGGAGAGAAGCCAAATGAATGTAAGGAATGTGGGAAAACCTTCTTCTGTCAGTCAGCCCTTACTGCG
CATCAGAGAATTCACACAGGGGAAAAACCCTATGAATGTAGTGAATGTGAGAAAACCTTCTTTTGTCAAT
CTGCCCTCAATGTGCATCGAAGAAGTCATACAGGAGAGAAGCCCTATGAATGCAGTCAATGTGGAAAATT
TTTATGTACGAAATCAGCCCTCATTGCACATCAGATAACTCATAGAGGAAAGAAGTCTTATGAATGTAAT
GAATGTGGGAAATTTTTCTGCCATAAGTCAACACTCACTATACATCAGAGAACACACACAGGAGAGAAAC
ATGGTGTGTTTAATAAATGTGGTAGAATCTCCATTGTGAAGTCAAACTGCAGTCAGTGTAAGAGAATGAA
CACAAAGGAGAATCTTTATGAGTGTAGTGAACATGGGCATGCCGTCAGCAAAAACTCACACCTCATTGTA
CATCAGAGAACTATATGGGAGAGACCATATGAATGCAATGAATGTGGGAGAACCTACTGCAGGAAGTCAG
CCCTGACTCACCATCAGAGAACACACACAGGACAGAGACCCTATGAGTGTAATGAATGTGGGAAAACCTT
CTGTCAGAAGTTCTCCTTTGTTGAACATCAGCGAACTCACACTGGGGAGAAACCATATGAATGTAATGAA
TGTGGGAAATCCTTCTGCCATAAGTCAGCCTTCAGAGTCCATAGAAGAATTCACACAGGAGAGAAACCAT
ATGAATGTAATCAATGTGGGAAAACCTACCGTCGCCTGTGGACTCTCACTGAACATCAGAAAATACACAC
AGGAGAGAAACCTTATGAATGTAACAAATGTGAGAAAACATTTCGCCACAAATCAAACTTTCTTTTACAT
CAGAAATCCCACAAGGAATAGTAATGAACTAGTCCGTAACTTGAAAGTATTTCGATTTCTTGGCTTTATA
TATCTTGTGGAAAGGACGAACCTCCTCGAACGATGCACAGTTG
