>Addgene plasmid #143690 | TFORF0327 | depositor partial sequence | sequence record 283201 | Barcode
ACCTCCTCGAACGATGCACAGTTG
